Addgene plasmid #183426: pOC1 Halo-Actb KI
Purpose: CreON knock-in for Halo-beta-actin (amino acid position: before start codon)
Depositing lab: Harold MacGillavry. Depositing organization: Utrecht University. Publication: Duplex Labeling and Manipulation of Neuronal Proteins Using Sequential CRISPR/Cas9 Gene Editing. Droogers WJ, Willems J, MacGillavry HD, de Jong APH. eNeuro. 2022 Jul 18;9(4):ENEURO.0056-22.2022. doi: 10.1523/ENEURO.0056-22.2022. PubMed 35851300.
Backbone
  Vector backbone: pOC1
  Vector type: CRISPR
Growth in bacteria
  Bacterial resistance: Ampicillin, 100 μg/mL
  Growth temperature: 37°C
  Growth strain: DH5alpha
  Copy number: High Copy
Gene/Insert
  Gene/Insert name: gRNA and Halo donor
  gRNA/shRNA sequence: TGTGCCTTGATAGTTCGCCA
  Species: R. norvegicus (rat)
  Cloning method: Restriction Enzyme; 5′ cloning site unknown (unknown if destroyed)
  Sequencing primers: 5′ ctagtccgtttttagcgcgt; 3′ cgggccatttaccgtaagtt
Terms and licenses: Academic/Nonprofit Terms; Industry Terms: Not Available to Industry
Depositor comments: Please visit https://www.biorxiv.org/content/10.1101/2022.01.02.474730v1 for bioRxiv preprint.
How to cite: pOC1 Halo-Actb KI was a gift from Harold MacGillavry (Addgene plasmid # 183426 ; http://n2t.net/addgene:183426 ; RRID:Addgene_183426)
