[The description below was written by a language model from this plasmid's Addgene catalogue record and pLannotate feature annotations shown in this document.]
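Description:
pOC1 Halo-Actb KI is a 4.5 kb CRISPR knock-in plasmid built on the pOC1 backbone and designed to tag endogenous rat beta-actin (Actb) with HaloTag in a Cre-dependent ("CreON") manner. It is maintained in E. coli as a high-copy plasmid through a ColE1/pUC-type origin and selected with ampicillin via the bla gene. An f1 origin and a single annotated AAV2 inverted terminal repeat are also present. Only one ITR was detected, so the record does not establish that the plasmid can be packaged into AAV.

The payload combines a guide RNA expression unit and a donor in one plasmid. A mouse U6 RNA polymerase III promoter is followed by two same-orientation loxP511 sites flanking a roughly 230 bp intervening segment, and then by the S. pyogenes Cas9 gRNA scaffold. This layout is consistent with a floxed blocking element that keeps the guide silent until Cre excises it, which would explain the CreON designation, although the content of the floxed segment is not annotated. Downstream lies the HaloTag coding sequence, the donor that is to be inserted immediately before the Actb start codon to give an N-terminal Halo-beta-actin fusion. HaloTag is a modified dehalogenase that covalently binds chloroalkane ligands, allowing the tagged protein to be labelled with dyes. No Cas9 gene is annotated, so the nuclease and Cre must be supplied separately.

According to the associated publication, the construct belongs to a toolkit for sequential CRISPR/Cas9 editing in neurons. In that approach, Cre-gated activation of a second knock-in permits duplex labelling and manipulation of two endogenous proteins in the same cell.
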