Features (pLannotate 1.2.2; 15 found; start..end, strand, type, name):
     39..304     +  promoter       U6 promoter (fragment): RNA polymerase III promoter for mouse U6 snRNA (Das et al., 1988)
    309..342     +  protein_bind   loxP511: Cre-mediated recombination occurs in the 8-bp core sequence (GTATACAT). loxP511 sites are compatible with each other, but incompatible with wild-type loxP sites. Cre recombinase
    573..606     +  protein_bind   loxP511: Cre-mediated recombination occurs in the 8-bp core sequence (GTATACAT). loxP511 sites are compatible with each other, but incompatible with wild-type loxP sites. Cre recombinase
    639..714     +  misc_RNA       gRNA scaffold: guide RNA scaffold for the Streptococcus pyogenes CRISPR/Cas9 system
    721..764     +  misc_RNA       gRNA scaffold (fragment): guide RNA scaffold for the Streptococcus pyogenes CRISPR/Cas9 system
    865..1755    +  CDS            HaloTag®: modified bacterial dehalogenase that forms covalent bonds with chloroalkane derivatives
   1820..1840    +  enhancer       CMV enhancer (fragment): human cytomegalovirus immediate early enhancer; contains an 18-bp deletion relative to the standard CMV enhancer
   1849..1989    +  repeat_region  AAV2 ITR: inverted terminal repeat of adeno-associated virus serotype 2 inverted
   1994..2045    -  misc_feature   bom (fragment): basis of mobility region from pBR322
   2064..2519    +  rep_origin     f1 ori (sequence partly withheld): f1 bacteriophage origin of replication; arrow indicates direction of (+) strand synthesis
   2520..2569    -  misc_feature   bom (fragment): basis of mobility region from pBR322
   2671..2706    -  CDS            rop (fragment): Rop protein, which maintains plasmids at low copy number; rop
   2801..2905    +  promoter       AmpR promoter: bla
   2906..3766    +  CDS            AmpR: β-lactamase; bla; confers resistance to ampicillin, carbenicillin, and related antibiotics
   3937..4525    +  rep_origin     ori: high-copy-number ColE1/pMB1/pBR322/pUC origin of replication
>Addgene plasmid #183426 | pOC1 Halo-Actb KI | addgene full sequence | sequence record 360140 | Addgene NGS Result
ACGGTTCCTGGCCTTTTGCTGGCCTTTTGCTCACATGTGATCCGACGCCGCCATCTCTAGGCCCGCGCCG
GCCCCCTCGCACAGACTTGTGGGAGAAGCTCGGCTACTCCCCTGCCCCGGTTAATTTGCATATAATATTT
CCTAGTAACTATAGAGGCTTAATGTGCGATAAAAGACAGATAATCTGTTCTTTTTAATACTAGCTACATT
TTACATGATAGGCTTGGATTTCTATAAGAGATACAAATACTAAATTATTATTTTAAAAAACAGCACACTC
GAGAACTCACCCTAACTGTAAAGTTAGTATAACTTCGTATAGTATAAATTATACGAAGTTATAAGCCTTG
TTTTTTGCGATTTTTGAATTCGTTCCTCAGAGGAACTGACAAGCACCCTAACATCCTATTGGAGGCTCAC
TCACGTTTTTTCTATTTTGTTTCTTGACAGCAGAGCTCGTTGCTCACTGTATAGCTCAGGTTGGCCTGAC
ACTGATGAGGTTCTCCAGTGACTGCCTCTACCTACCTACTGGGATGACAGAGGTGTACCACCAAGCCACG
CCCGGGGGATCCATAACTTCGTATAGTATAAATTATACGAAGTTATAAGCCTTGTTTGTGTGCCTTGATA
GTTCGCCAGTTTTAGAGCTAGAAATAGCAAGTTAAAATAAGGCTAGTCCGTTATCAACTTGAAAAAGTGG
CACCGAGTCGGTGCTTTTTTGTTTTAGAGCTAGAAATAGCAAGTTAAAATAAGGCTAGTCCGTTTTTAGC
GCGTGCGCCAATTCTGCAGACAAATGGCTCTAGAAGCTTTCGAAGACCCTAGACCCTGGCGAACTATCAA
GGCACATTCGCCATGGCTAGCGGAATGGCAGAAATCGGTACTGGCTTTCCATTCGACCCCCATTATGTGG
AAGTCCTGGGCGAGCGCATGCACTACGTCGATGTTGGTCCGCGCGATGGCACCCCTGTGCTGTTCCTGCA
CGGTAACCCGACCTCCTCCTACGTGTGGCGCAACATCATCCCGCATGTTGCACCGACCCATCGCTGCATT
GCTCCAGACCTGATCGGTATGGGCAAATCCGACAAACCAGACCTGGGTTATTTCTTCGACGACCACGTCC
GCTTCATGGATGCCTTCATCGAAGCCCTGGGTCTGGAAGAGGTCGTCCTGGTCATTCACGACTGGGGCTC
CGCTCTGGGTTTCCACTGGGCCAAGCGCAATCCAGAGCGCGTCAAAGGTATTGCATTTATGGAGTTCATC
CACCCTATCCCGACCTGGGACGAATGGCCAGAATTTGCCCGCGAGACCTTCCAGGCCTTCCGCACCACCG
ACGTCGGCCGCAAGCTGATCATCGATCAGAACGTTTTTATCGAGGGTACGCTGCCGATGGGTGTCGTCCG
CCCGCTGACTGAAGTCGAGATGGACCATTACCGCGAGCCGTTCCTGAATCCTGTTGACCGCGAGCCACTG
TGGCGCTTCCCAAACGAGCTGCCAATCGCCGGTGAGCCAGCGAACATCGTCGCGCTGGTCGAAGAATACA
TGGACTGGCTGCACCAGTCCCCTGTCCCGAAGCTGCTGTTCTGGGGCACCCCAGGCGTTCTGATCCCACC
GGCCGAAGCCGCTCGCCTGGCCAAAAGCCTGCCTAACTGCAAGGCTGTGGACATCGGCCCGGGTCTGAAT
CTGCTGCAAGAAGACAACCCGGACCTGATCGGCAGCGAGATCGCGCGCTGGCTGTCCACGCTCGAGATTT
CCGGCAGCGCTCCCTGGCGAACTATCAAGGCACACTCGGGGTCTTCTCCTCGAGGATCCTAGGACGCGTT
AACTTACGGTAAATGGCCCGGCGGCCGCAGGAACCCCTAGTGATGGAGTTGGCCACTCCCTCTCTGCGCG
CTCGCTCGCTCACTGAGGCCGGGCGACCAAAGGTCGCCCGACGCCCGGGCTTTGCCCGGGCGGCCTCAGT
GAGCGAGCGAGCGCGCAGCTGCCTGCAGGGGCGCCTGATGCGGTATTTTCTCCTTACGCATCTGTGCGGT
ATTTCACACCGCATA
[95 nt withheld, positions 2046-2140]
T
[46 nt withheld, positions 2142-2187]
C
[141 nt withheld, positions 2189-2329]
CCTTTGACGTTGGAGTCCACGTTCTTT
[37 nt withheld, positions 2357-2393]
ACTCTATCTCGGGCTATTCTTTTGATTTATAAGGGATTTTGCCGATTTCGGTCTATTGGTTAAAAAATGA
GCTGATTTAACAAAAATTTAACGCGAATTTTAACAAAATATTAACGTTTACAATTTTATGGTGCACTCTC
AGTACAATCTGCTCTGATGCCGCATAGTTAAGCCAGCCCCGACACCCGCCAACACCCGCTGACGCGCCCT
GACGGGCTTGTCTGCTCCCGGCATCCGCTTACAGACAAGCTGTGACCGTCTCCGGGAGCTGCATGTGTCA
GAGGTTTTCACCGTCATCACCGAAACGCGCGAGACGAAAGGGCCTCGTGATACGCCTATTTTTATAGGTT
AATGTCATGATAATAATGGTTTCTTAGACGTCAGGTGGCACTTTTCGGGGAAATGTGCGCGGAACCCCTA
TTTGTTTATTTTTCTAAATACATTCAAATATGTATCCGCTCATGAGACAATAACCCTGATAAATGCTTCA
ATAATATTGAAAAAGGAAGAGTATGAGTATTCAACATTTCCGTGTCGCCCTTATTCCCTTTTTTGCGGCA
TTTTGCCTTCCTGTTTTTGCTCACCCAGAAACGCTGGTGAAAGTAAAAGATGCTGAAGATCAGTTGGGTG
CACGAGTGGGTTACATCGAACTGGATCTCAACAGCGGTAAGATCCTTGAGAGTTTTCGCCCCGAAGAACG
TTTTCCAATGATGAGCACTTTTAAAGTTCTGCTATGTGGCGCGGTATTATCCCGTATTGACGCCGGGCAA
GAGCAACTCGGTCGCCGCATACACTATTCTCAGAATGACTTGGTTGAGTACTCACCAGTCACAGAAAAGC
ATCTTACGGATGGCATGACAGTAAGAGAATTATGCAGTGCTGCCATAACCATGAGTGATAACACTGCGGC
CAACTTACTTCTGACAACGATCGGAGGACCGAAGGAGCTAACCGCTTTTTTGCACAACATGGGGGATCAT
GTAACTCGCCTTGATCGTTGGGAACCGGAGCTGAATGAAGCCATACCAAACGACGAGCGTGACACCACGA
TGCCTGTAGCAATGGCAACAACGTTGCGCAAACTATTAACTGGCGAACTACTTACTCTAGCTTCCCGGCA
ACAATTAATAGACTGGATGGAGGCGGATAAAGTTGCAGGACCACTTCTGCGCTCGGCCCTTCCGGCTGGC
TGGTTTATTGCTGATAAATCTGGAGCCGGTGAGCGTGGAAGCCGCGGTATCATTGCAGCACTGGGGCCAG
ATGGTAAGCCCTCCCGTATCGTAGTTATCTACACGACGGGGAGTCAGGCAACTATGGATGAACGAAATAG
ACAGATCGCTGAGATAGGTGCCTCACTGATTAAGCATTGGTAACTGTCAGACCAAGTTTACTCATATATA
CTTTAGATTGATTTAAAACTTCATTTTTAATTTAAAAGGATCTAGGTGAAGATCCTTTTTGATAATCTCA
TGACCAAAATCCCTTAACGTGAGTTTTCGTTCCACTGAGCGTCAGACCCCGTAGAAAAGATCAAAGGATC
TTCTTGAGATCCTTTTTTTCTGCGCGTAATCTGCTGCTTGCAAACAAAAAAACCACCGCTACCAGCGGTG
GTTTGTTTGCCGGATCAAGAGCTACCAACTCTTTTTCCGAAGGTAACTGGCTTCAGCAGAGCGCAGATAC
CAAATACTGTTCTTCTAGTGTAGCCGTAGTTAGGCCACCACTTCAAGAACTCTGTAGCACCGCCTACATA
CCTCGCTCTGCTAATCCTGTTACCAGTGGCTGCTGCCAGTGGCGATAAGTCGTGTCTTACCGGGTTGGAC
TCAAGACGATAGTTACCGGATAAGGCGCAGCGGTCGGGCTGAACGGGGGGTTCGTGCACACAGCCCAGCT
TGGAGCGAACGACCTACACCGAACTGAGATACCTACAGCGTGAGCTATGAGAAAGCGCCACGCTTCCCGA
AGGGAGAAAGGCGGACAGGTATCCGGTAAGCGGCAGGGTCGGAACAGGAGAGCGCACGAGGGAGCTTCCA
GGGGGAAACGCCTGGTATCTTTATAGTCCTGTCGGGTTTCGCCACCTCTGACTTGAGCGTCGATTTTTGT
GATGCTCGTCAGGGGGGCGGAGCCTATGGAAAAACGCCAGCAACGCGGCCTTTTT
